>Addgene plasmid #134044 | pJM160 | depositor partial sequence | sequence record 257853 | Plasmid Vector Seq
TAATACGACTCACTATAGGGAATTGTGAGCGGATAACAATTCCTCTAGAAATAATTTTGTTTAACTTTAA
GAAGGAGATATATCCATGGATATCGAATTCGTCGACCTCGAGGGATCCGGGCCCTCTAGATGCGGCCGCA
TGCATAAGCTTGAGTATTCTATAGTGTCACCTAAATCCCAGCTTGATCCGGCTGCTAACAAAGCCCGAAA
GGAAGCTGAGTTGGCTGCTGCCACCGCTGAGCAATAACTAGCATAACCCCTTGGGGCCTCTAAACGGGTC
TTGAGGGGTTTTTTGCTGAAAGGAGGAACTATATCCGGATAACCTGGCGTAATAGCGAAGAGGCCCGCAC
CGATCGCCCTTCCCAACAGTTGCGCAGCCTGAATGGCGAATGGAAATTGTAAACGTTAATATTTTGTTAA
AATTCGCGTTAAATATTTGTTAAATCAGCTCATTTTTTAACCAATAGGCCGAAATCGGCAAAATCCCTTA
TAAATCAAAAGAATAGACCGAGATAGGGT
[37 nt withheld, positions 520-556]
AAAGAACGTGGACTCCAACGTCAAAGG
[35 nt withheld, positions 584-618]
AGCTTGCATGCCTGCAGGTCGGAAGCATAAAGTGTAAAGCCTGGGGTGCCTAATGAGTGAGCTAACTCAC
ATTAATTGCGTTGCGCTCACTGCCCGCTTTCCAGTCGGGAAACCTGTCGTGCCAGCTGCATTAATGAATC
GGCCAACGCGCGGGGAGAGGCGGTTTGCGTATTGGGCGCCAGGGTGGTTTTTCTTTTCACCAGTGAGACG
GGCAACAGCTGATTGCCCTTCACCGCCTGGCCCTGAGAGAGTTGCAGCAAGCGGTCCACGCTGGTTTGCC
CCAGCAGGCGAAAATCCTGTTTGATGGTGGTTGACGGCGGGATATAACATGAGCTGTCTTCGGTATCGTC
GTATCCCACTACCGAGATATCCGCACCAACGCGCAGCCCGGACTCGGTAATGGCGCGCATTGCGCCCAGC
GCCATCTGATCGTTGGCAACCAGCATCGCAGTGGGAACGATGCCCTCATTCAGCATTTGCATGGTTTGTT
GAAAACCGGACATGGCACTCCAGTCGCCTTCCCGTTCCGCTATCGGCTGAATTTGATTGCGAGTGAGATA
TTTATGCCAGCCAGCCAGACGCAGACGCGCCGAGACAGAACTTAATGGGCCCGCTAACAGCGCGATTTGC
TGGTGACCCAATGCGACCAGATGCTCCACGCCCAGTCGCGTACCGTCTTCATGGGAGAAAATAATACTGT
TGATGGGTGTCTGGTCAGAGACATCAAGAAATAACGCCGGAACATTAGTGCAGGCAGCTTCCACAGCAAT
GGCATCCTGGTCATCCAGCGGATAGTTAATGATCAGCCCACTGACGCGTTGCGCGAGAAGATTGTGCACC
GCCGCTTTACAGGCTTCGACGCCGCTTCGTTCTACCATCGACACCACCACGCTGGCACCCAGTTGATCGG
CGCGAGATTTAATCGCCGCGACAATTTGCGACGGCGCGTGCAGGGCCAGACTGGAGGTGGCAACGCCAAT
CAGCAACGACTGTTTGCCCGCCAGTTGTTGTGCCACGCGGTTGGGAATGTAATTCAGCTCCGCCATCGCC
GCTTCCACTTTTTCCCGCGTTTTCGCAGAAACGTGGCTGGCCTGGTTCACCACGCGGGAAACGGTCTGAT
AAGAGACACCGGCATACTCTGCGACATCGTATAACGTTACTGGTTTCACATTCACCACCCTGAATTGACT
CTCTTCCGGGCGCTATCATGCCATACCGCGAAAGGTTTTGCACCATTCGATGGTGTCGGGTACCGAGCTC
GAATT
[32 nt withheld, positions 1884-1915]
CGGTCGAGGTGCCGTAAAGCT
[56 nt withheld, positions 1937-1992]
G
[124 nt withheld, positions 1994-2117]
CGCCTGATGCGGTATTTTCTCCTTACGCATCTGTGCGGTATTTCACACCGCATATGGTGCACTCTCAGTA
CAATCTGCTCTGATGCCGCATAGTTAAGCCAGCCCCGACACCCGCCAACACCCGCTGACGCGCCCTGACG
GGCTTGTCTGCTCCCGGCATCCGCTTACAGACAAGCTGTGACCGTCTCCGGGAGCTGCATGTGTCAGAGG
TTTTCACCGTCATCACCGAAACGCGCGAGACGAAAGGGCCTCGTGATACGCCTATTTTTATAGGTTAATG
TCATGATAATAATGGTTTCTTAGACGTCAGGTGGCACTTTTCGGGGAAATGTGCGCGGAACCCCTATTTG
TTTATTTTTCTAAATACATTCAAATATGTATCCGCTCATGAGACAATAACCCTGATAAATGCTTCAATAA
TATTGAAAAAGGAAGAGTATGAGTATTCAACATTTCCGTGTCGCCCTTATTCCCTTTTTTGCGGCATTTT
GCCTTCCTGTTTTTGCTCACCCAGAAACGCTGGTGAAAGTAAAAGATGCTGAAGATCAGTTGGGTGCACG
AGTGGGTTACATCGAACTGGATCTCAACAGCGGTAAGATCCTTGAGAGTTTTCGCCCCGAAGAACGTTTT
CCAATGATGAGCACTTTTAAAGTTCTGCTATGTCATACACTATTATCCCGTATTGACGCCGGGCAAGAGC
AACTCGGTCGCCGGGCGCGGTATTCTCAGAATGACTTGGTTGAGTACTCACCAGTCACAGAAAAGCATCT
TACGGATGGCATGACAGTAAGAGAATTATGCAGTGCTGCCATAACCATGAGTGATAACACTGCGGCCAAC
TTACTTCTGACAACGATCGGAGGACCGAAGGAGCTAACCGCTTTTTTGCACAACATGGGGGATCATGTAA
CTCGCCTTGATCGTTGGGAACCGGAGCTGAATGAAGCCATACCAAACGACGAGCGTGACACCACGATGCC
TGTAGCAATGGCAACAACGTTGCGCAAACTATTAACTGGCGAACTACTTACTCTAGCTTCCCGGCAACAA
TTAATAGACTGGATGGAGGCGGATAAAGTTGCAGGACCACTTCTGCGCTCGGCCCTTCCGGCTGGCTGGT
TTATTGCTGATAAATCTGGAGCCGGTGAGCGTGGGTCTCGCGGTATCATTGCAGCACTGGGGCCAGATGG
TAAGCCCTCCCGTATCGTAGTTATCTACACGACGGGGAGTCAGGCAACTATGGATGAACGAAATAGACAG
ATCGCTGAGATAGGTGCCTCACTGATTAAGCATTGGTAACTGTCAGACCAAGTTTACTCATATATACTTT
AGATTGATTTAAAACTTCATTTTTAATTTAAAAGGATCTAGGTGAAGATCCTTTTTGATAATCTCATGAC
CAAAATCCCTTAACGTGAGTTTTCGTTCCACTGAGCGTCAGACCCCGTAGAAAAGATCAAAGGATCTTCT
TGAGATCCTTTTTTTCTGCGCGTAATCTGCTGCTTGCAAACAAAAAAACCACCGCTACCAGCGGTGGTTT
GTTTGCCGGATCAAGAGCTACCAACTCTTTTTCCGAAGGTAACTGGCTTCAGCAGAGCGCAGATACCAAA
TACTGTCCTTCTAGTGTAGCCGTAGTTAGGCCACCACTTCAAGAACTCTGTAGCACCGCCTACATACCTC
GCTCTGCTAATCCTGTTACCAGTGGCTGCTGCCAGTGGCGATAAGTCGTGTCTTACCGGGTTGGACTCAA
GACGATAGTTACCGGATAAGGCGCAGCGGTCGGGCTGAACGGGGGGTTCGTGCACACAGCCCAGCTTGGA
GCGAACGACCTACACCGAACTGAGATACCTACAGCGTGAGCTATGAGAAAGCGCCACGCTTCCCGAAGGG
AGAAAGGCGGACAGGTATCCGGTAAGCGGCAGGGTCGGAACAGGAGAGCGCACGAGGGAGCTTCCAGGGG
GAAACGCCTGGTATCTTTATAGTCCTGTCGGGTTTCGCCACCTCTGACTTGAGCGTCGATTTTTGTGATG
CTCGTCAGGGGGGCGGAGCCTATGGAAAAACGCCAGCAACGCGGCCTTTTTACGGTTCCTGGCCTTTTGC
TGGCCTTTTGCTCACATGTTCTTTCCTGCGTTATCCCCTGATTCTGTGGATAACCGTATTACCGCCTTTG
AGTGAGCTGATACCGCTCGCCGCAGCCGAACGACCGAGCGCAGCGAGTCAGTGAGCGAGGAAGCGGAAGA
GCGCCCAATACGCAAACCGCCTCTCCCCGCGCGTTGGCCGATTCATTAATGCAGCTGAT
