[The description below was written by a language model from this plasmid's Addgene catalogue record.]
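Description:
pJM160 is a bacterial expression plasmid built on the pBAT4 backbone and designed to produce the stathmin-like domain (SLD) of human RB3, the protein encoded by STMN4. The insert is a truncated coding region covering residues 49–189 rather than the full-length protein, so only the SLD portion is expressed. The plasmid is maintained in E. coli at high copy number under ampicillin selection, with a standard cloning strain (DH5alpha) listed for propagation. The insert was introduced by restriction enzyme cloning, but the 5′ and 3′ sites used are not recorded.

No feature table accompanies this entry, so the promoter, ribosome binding site, terminator, origin of replication and any affinity tags are not stated in the record. Nor does it indicate whether the RB3-SLD is expressed as a tagged or untagged protein. Stathmin-family SLDs are generally known to bind and sequester soluble tubulin heterodimers, holding them in a non-polymerising complex, which makes recombinant RB3-SLD a useful reagent for in vitro work with tubulin. That fits the associated study, which examined how the spindle and kinetochore protein Ska1 uses several tubulin-interacting surfaces to track microtubule tips. The record itself gives the purpose only as bacterial expression of the RB3 SLD, so the specific assays in which the purified protein was used cannot be determined from these fields.
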