Addgene plasmid #134044: pJM160
Purpose: Bacterial expression of RB3 stathmin-like domain (SLD)
Publication: Microtubule Tip Tracking by the Spindle and Kinetochore Protein Ska1 Requires Diverse Tubulin-Interacting Surfaces. Monda JK, Whitney IP, Tarasovetc EV, Wilson-Kubalek E, Milligan RA, Grishchuk EL, Cheeseman IM. Curr Biol. 2017 Dec 4;27(23):3666-3675.e6. doi: 10.1016/j.cub.2017.10.018. Epub 2017 Nov 16. PubMed 29153323.
Backbone
  Vector backbone: pBAT4
  Backbone manufacturer: Marko Hyvonen & Johan Peranen (Addgene plasmid # 112580 )
  Vector type: Bacterial Expression
Growth in bacteria
  Bacterial resistance: Ampicillin, 100 μg/mL
  Growth temperature: 37°C
  Growth strain: DH5alpha
  Copy number: High Copy
Gene/Insert
  Gene/Insert name: RB3-SLD
  Species: H. sapiens (human)
  Mutation: residues 49-189
  Entrez Gene: STMN4 (a.k.a. RB3)
  Cloning method: Restriction Enzyme; 5′ cloning site unknown (unknown if destroyed); 3′ cloning site unknown (unknown if destroyed)
How to cite: pJM160 was a gift from (Addgene plasmid # 134044)
